Addgene plasmid #125122: pMinDis.X513-iNicSnFR3a-(CC93)-PM
Purpose: Develop a family of genetically encoded fluorescent biosensors for nicotine, termed iNicSnFRs thus enabling optical subcellular pharmacokinetics for nicotine
Depositing lab: Henry Lester. Publication: Determining the pharmacokinetics of nicotinic drugs in the endoplasmic reticulum using biosensors. Shivange AV, Borden PM, Muthusamy AK, Nichols AL, Bera K, Bao H, Bishara I, Jeon J, Mulcahy MJ, Cohen B, O'Riordan SL, Kim C, Dougherty DA, Chapman ER, Marvin JS, Looger LL, Lester HA. J Gen Physiol. 2019 Feb 4. pii: jgp.201812201. doi: 10.1085/jgp.201812201. PubMed 30718376.
Backbone
  Vector backbone: pMinDis.X513
  Backbone manufacturer: Janelia
  Backbone size w/o insert (bp): 5005
  Total vector size (bp): 6832
  Modifications to backbone: NA
  Vector type: Mammalian Expression
  Selectable markers: NA
Growth in bacteria
  Bacterial resistance: Ampicillin, 100 μg/mL
  Growth temperature: 37°C
  Growth strain: DH5alpha
  Growth instructions: Use BL21(DE3) for bacterial expression and grow at 30 degrees C
  Copy number: High Copy
Gene/Insert
  Gene/Insert name: iNicSnFR3a-(CC93)-PM (alt name: iNicSnFR3a-(CC93)-PM)
  Species: Mammalian
  Insert size (bp): 1827
  Mutation: NA
  Promoter: T7
  Tag / fusion protein: membrane anchoring sequence-PDGFR (C terminal on insert); Ig-K-Chain (N terminal on insert)
  Cloning method: Restriction Enzyme; 5′ cloning site BglII (unknown if destroyed); 3′ cloning site pstI (unknown if destroyed)
  Sequencing primers: 5′ T7; 3′ BGH reverse
Resource information
  A portion of this plasmid was derived from a plasmid made by: NA
Terms and licenses: Academic/Nonprofit Terms; Industry Terms: Not Available to Industry
Depositor comments: Please note that a 6bp insertion was identified in the NeoR/KanR cassette during Addgene's quality control process. We recommend testing NeoR selection before performing experiments. Vector was received from Janelia HHMI.
How to cite: pMinDis.X513-iNicSnFR3a-(CC93)-PM was a gift from Henry Lester (Addgene plasmid # 125122 ; http://n2t.net/addgene:125122 ; RRID:Addgene_125122)
