[The description below was written by a language model from this plasmid's Addgene catalogue record and pLannotate feature annotations shown in this document.]
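Description:
pMinDis.X513-iNicSnFR3a-(CC93)-PM is a mammalian expression plasmid of about 6.8 kb, built on the pMinDis.X513 backbone, that encodes a plasma-membrane-displayed version of the genetically encoded fluorescent nicotine biosensor iNicSnFR3a. It is propagated in E. coli through a high-copy ColE1/pUC-type origin with ampicillin selection (AmpR under its bla promoter), and it also carries an f1 origin for single-stranded DNA production. An SV40 promoter-driven NeoR/KanR cassette with an HSV TK polyadenylation signal is present for G418 selection in mammalian cells. However, the catalogue lists no selectable marker, and repository quality control found a 6 bp insertion in this cassette, so its function should be verified before it is relied on.

The catalogue names T7 as the promoter, and a T7 promoter does lie just upstream of the insert, which would allow T7 polymerase-driven expression and serves as a sequencing primer site. The feature table shows that it sits downstream of the CMV immediate early enhancer and promoter, which would be the element driving transcription in mammalian cells. The roughly 1.8 kb open reading frame begins with the mouse Igκ leader, which directs the protein into the secretory pathway. It continues through the sensor, in which a GFP-derived fluorescent module is annotated; the flanking ligand-binding portions are not annotated in the feature table. The frame ends with the PDGFRβ transmembrane domain, followed by a bGH polyadenylation signal. Together, the leader and the membrane anchor display the sensor on the extracellular face of the plasma membrane. The stated purpose is development of the iNicSnFR sensor family for optical measurement of subcellular nicotine pharmacokinetics, with this variant reporting at the plasma membrane.
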