Features (pLannotate 1.2.2; 19 found; start..end, strand, type, name):
      9..388     +  enhancer       CMV enhancer: human cytomegalovirus immediate early enhancer
    389..589     +  promoter       CMV promoter: human cytomegalovirus (CMV) immediate early promoter
    591..621     +  LTR            5' LTR (truncated) (fragment): truncated 5' long terminal repeat (LTR) from HIV-1
    637..655     +  promoter       T7 promoter: promoter for bacteriophage T7 RNA polymerase
    736..798     +  sig_peptide    Igκ leader: leader sequence from mouse immunoglobulin κ light chain
   1042..1761    +  CDS            cEGFP: cEGFP is a basic (constitutively fluorescent) green fluorescent protein published in 2008, derived from Aequorea victoria.
   2413..2559    +  CDS            PDGFRβ TM domain: transmembrane domain from platelet derived growth factor receptor beta
   2587..2698    +  polyA_signal   bGH poly(A) signal: bovine growth hormone polyadenylation signal
   2815..2833    +  promoter       SV40 promoter (fragment): SV40 enhancer and early promoter
   2943..3531    -  rep_origin     ori: high-copy-number ColE1/pMB1/pBR322/pUC origin of replication
   3753..3769    +  polyA_signal   bGH poly(A) signal (fragment): bovine growth hormone polyadenylation signal
   3860..3907    -  polyA_signal   HSV TK poly(A) signal: herpes simplex virus thymidine kinase polyadenylation signal (Cole and Stacy, 1985)
   3966..4118    -  CDS            ble (fragment): BLE_KLEPN - Experimental evidence at protein level: Swiss-Prot protein existence level 1. Binding protein with a strong affinity to the bleomycin family of antibiotics. Binds to CL990; an antimitotic-antibiotic compound. From Klebsiella pneumoniae.
   4139..4933    -  CDS            NeoR/KanR: aminoglycoside phosphotransferase from Tn5; aph(3')-II (or nptII); confers resistance to neomycin, kanamycin, and G418 (Geneticin®)
   4968..5321    -  promoter       SV40 promoter: SV40 enhancer and early promoter
   5323..5340    -  promoter       AmpR promoter (fragment): bla
   5381..6241    -  CDS            AmpR: β-lactamase; bla; confers resistance to ampicillin, carbenicillin, and related antibiotics
   6242..6346    -  promoter       AmpR promoter: bla
   6373..6801    +  rep_origin     f1 ori (sequence partly withheld): f1 bacteriophage origin of replication; arrow indicates direction of (+) strand synthesis
>Addgene plasmid #125122 | pMinDis.X513-iNicSnFR3a-(CC93)-PM | addgene full sequence | sequence record 245433 | Addgene NGS Result
CGCGCGTTGACATTGATTATTGACTAGTTATTAATAGTAATCAATTACGGGGTCATTAGTTCATAGCCCA
TATATGGAGTTCCGCGTTACATAACTTACGGTAAATGGCCCGCCTGGCTGACCGCCCAACGACCCCCGCC
CATTGACGTCAATAATGACGTATGTTCCCATAGTAACGCCAATAGGGACTTTCCATTGACGTCAATGGGT
GGAGTATTTACGGTAAACTGCCCACTTGGCAGTACATCAAGTGTATCATATGCCAAGTACGCCCCCTATT
GACGTCAATGACGGTAAATGGCCCGCCTGGCATTATGCCCAGTACATGACCTTATGGGACTTTCCTACTT
GGCAGTACATCTACGTATTAGTCATCGCTATTACCATGGTGATGCGGTTTTGGCAGTACATCAATGGGCG
TGGATAGCGGTTTGACTCACGGGGATTTCCAAGTCTCCACCCCATTGACGTCAATGGGAGTTTGTTTTGG
CACCAAAATCAACGGGACTTTCCAAAATGTCGTAACAACTCCGCCCCATTGACGCAAATGGGCGGTAGGC
GTGTACGGTGGGAGGTCTATATAAGCAGAACTCTCTGGCTAACTAGAGAACCCACTGCTTACTGGCTTAT
CGAAATTAATACGACTCACTATAGGGAGACCCAAGCTTGGTACCGAACTCGGATCCACTAGTAACGGCCG
CCAGTGTGCTGGAATTCGGCTTGGGGATATCCACCATGGAGACAGACACACTCCTGCTATGGGTACTGCT
GCTCTGGGTTCCAGGTTCCACTGGTGACAGATCTGCGAACGACACCGTAGTTGTGGGCTCGATCAACTTT
ACAGAAGGGATTATCGTCGCAAACATGGTGGCAGAGATGATTGAGGCGCATACAGACCTTAAGGTGGTTC
GCAAACTGAACCTTGGCGGGGAGAACGTTAACTTTGAAGCCATTAAACGCGGAGGTGCGAATAATGGTAT
TGACATTTACGTGGAGTACACTGGGCACGGTCTTGTGGATATTCTGGGGTTCCCGGAGCCGAACGTCTAT
ATCACCGCCGACAAGCAGAAGAACGGCATCAAGGCGAACTTCAAGATCCGCCACAACATGGAGGACGGCA
GCGTGCAGCTCGCCGACCACTACCAGCAGAACACCCCCATCGGCGACGGCCCCGTGCTGCTGCCCGACAA
CCACTACCTGAGCACCCAGTCCGTGCTGAGCAAAGACCCCAACGAGAAGCGCGATCACATGGTCCTGCTG
GAGTTCGTGACCGCCGCCGGGATCACTCTCGGCATGGACGAGCTGTACAAGGGCGGTACCGGAGGGAGCA
TGAGCAAGGGCGAGGAGCTGTTCACCGGGGTGGTGCCCATCCTGGTCGAGCTGGACGGCGGCGTAAACGG
CCACAAGTTCAGCGTGCGCGGCGAGGGCGAGGGCGATGCCACCAACGGCAAGCTGACCCTGAAGTTCATC
TGCACCACCGGCAAGCTGCCCGTGCCCTGGCCCACCCTCGTGACCACCCTGACCTACGGCGTGCAGTGCT
TCAGCCGCTACCCCGACCACATGAAGCAGCACGACTTCTTCAAGTCCGCCATGCCCGAAGGCTACGTCCA
GGAGCGCACCATCAGCTTCAAGGACGACGGCACCTACAAGACCCGCGCCGAGGTGAAGTTCGAGGGCGAC
ACCCTGGTGAACCGCATCGAGCTGAAGGGCATCGACTTCAAGGAGGACGGCAACATCCTGGGGCACAAGC
TGGAGTACAACTTTCCGCCGCCCAGCTCTACTGATCCAGAAGGTGCATACGAAACCGTGAAGAAGGAGTA
CAAACGTAAATGGAATATTGTATGGCTCAAACCACTGGGATTCAACAATACGTATACGCTTACCGTTAAA
GACGAACTGGCGAAACAGTATAACCTTAAAACCTTCAGTGACTTAGCGAAAATCTCGGATAAGCTGATTC
TGGGTGCAACGATGTTCTTTTTAGAAGGGCCCGATGGTTACCCAGGCCTGCAAAAACTGTACAATTTCAA
ATTCAAGCACACCAAAAGCATGGACATGGGTATTCGCTATACCGCCATTGATAATAACGAAGTTCAGGTA
ATTGATGCCTGGGCCACTGATGGCTTGCTGGTGAGCCACAAATTAAAAATTCTGGAGGATGATAAAGCGT
TCTTCCCGCCGTATTATGCTGCCCCCATCATCCGTCAGGATGTCTTAGATAAGCATCCTGAACTGAAGGA
CGTGCTGAACAAACTCGCGAATCAAATTTCACTGGAAGAAATGCAGAAACTGAATTACAAGGTGGACGGT
GAGGGTCAGGACCCAGCGAAAGTAGCTAAGGAGTTTTTGAAAGAGAAAGGTTTAATTCTGCAGGTCGACG
AACAAAAACTCATCTCAGAAGAGGATCTGAATGCTGTGGGCCAGGACACGCAGGAGGTCATCGTGGTGCC
ACACTCCTTGCCCTTTAAGGTGGTGGTGATCTCAGCCATCCTGGCCCTGGTGGTGCTCACCATCATCTCC
CTTATCATCCTCATCATGCTTTGGCAGAAGAAGCCACGTTAGGCGGCCGCTCGAGATCAGCCTCGACTGT
GCCTTCTAGTTGCCAGCCATCTGTTGTTTGCCCCTCCCCCGTGCCTTCCTTGACCCTGGAAGGTGCCACT
CCCACTGTCCTTTCCTAATAAAATGAGGAAATTGCATCGCATTGTCTGAGTAGGTGTCATTCTATTCTGG
GGGGTGGGGTGGGGCAGGACAGCAAGGGGGAGGATTGGGAAGACAATAGCAGGCGTGCTGGGGATGCGGT
GGGCTCTATGGCTTCTGAGGCGGAAAGAACCAGTGGCGGTAATACGGTTATCCACAGAATCAGGGGATAA
CGCAGGAAAGAACATGTGAGCAAAAGGCCAGCAAAAGGCCAGGAACCGTAAAAAGGCCGCGTTGCTGGCG
TTTTTCCATAGGCTCCGCCCCCCTGACGAGCATCACAAAAATCGACGCTCAAGTCAGAGGTGGCGAAACC
CGACAGGACTATAAAGATACCAGGCGTTTCCCCCTGGAAGCTCCCTCGTGCGCTCTCCTGTTCCGACCCT
GCCGCTTACCGGATACCTGTCCGCCTTTCTCCCTTCGGGAAGCGTGGCGCTTTCTCATAGCTCACGCTGT
AGGTATCTCAGTTCGGTGTAGGTCGTTCGCTCCAAGCTGGGCTGTGTGCACGAACCCCCCGTTCAGCCCG
ACCGCTGCGCCTTATCCGGTAACTATCGTCTTGAGTCCAACCCGGTAAGACACGACTTATCGCCACTGGC
AGCAGCCACTGGTAACAGGATTAGCAGAGCGAGGTATGTAGGCGGTGCTACAGAGTTCTTGAAGTGGTGG
CCTAACTACGGCTACACTAGAAGAACAGTATTTGGTATCTGCGCTCTGCTGAAGCCAGTTACCTTCGGAA
AAAGAGTTGGTAGCTCTTGATCCGGCAAACAAACCACCGCTGGTAGCGGTGGTTTTTTTGTTTGCAAGCA
GCAGATTACGCGCAGAAAAAAAGGATCTCAAGAAGATCCTTTGATCTTTTCTACGGGGTCTGACGCTCAG
TGGAACGAAAACTCACGTTAAGGGATTTTGGTCATGAGATTATCAAAAAGGATCTTCACCTAGATCCTTT
TAAATTAAAAATGAAGTTTTAAATCAATCTAAAGTATATATGAGTAACCTGAGGCTATGGCAGGGCCTGC
CGCCCCGACGTTGGCTGCGAGCCCTGGGCCTTCACCCGAACTTGGGGGGTGGGGTGGGGAAAAGGAAGAA
ACGCGGGCGTATTGGCCCCAATGGGGTCTCGGTGGGGTATCGACAGAGTGCCAGCCCTGGGACCGAACCC
CGCGTTTATGAACAAACGACCCAACACCGTGCGTTTTATTCTGTCTTTTTATTGCCGTCATAGCGCGGGT
TCCTTCCGGTATTGTCTCCTTCCGTGTTTCAGTTAGCCTCCCCCTAGGGTGGGCGAAGAACTCCAGCATG
AGATCCCCGCGCTGGAGGATCATCCAGCCGGCGTCCCGGAAAACGATTCCGAAGCCCAACCTTTCATAGA
AGGCGGCGGTGGAATCGAAATCTCGTGATGGCAGGTTGGGCGTCGCTTGGTCGGTCATTTCGAACCCCAG
AGTCCCGCTCAGAAGAACTCGTCAAGAAGGCGATAGAAGGCGATGCGCTGCGAATCGGGAGCGGCGATAC
CGTAAAGCACGAGGAAGCGGTCAGCCCATTCGCCGCCAAGCTCTTCAGCAATATCACGGGTAGCCAACGC
TATGTCCTGATAGCGGTCCGCCACACCCAGCCGGCCACAGTCGATGAATCCAGAAAAGCGGCCATTTTCC
ACCATGATATTCGGCAAGCAGGCATCGCCATGGGTCACGACGAGATCCTCGCCGTCGGGCTTGCTCGCCT
TGAGCCTGGCGAACAGTTCGGCTGGCGCGAGCCCCTGATGCTCTTCGTCCAGATCATCCTGATCGACAAG
ACCGGCTTCCATCCGAGTACGTGCTCGCTCGATGCGATGTTTCGCTTGGTGGTCGAATGGGCAGGTAGCC
GGATCAAGCGTATGCAGCCGCCGCATTGCATCAGCCATGATGGATACTTTCTCGGCAGGAGCAAGGTGAG
ATGACAGGAGATCCTGCCCCGGCACTTCGCCCAATAGCAGCCAGTCCCTTCCCGCTTCAGTGACAACGTC
GAGCACAGCTGCGCAAGGAACGCCCGTCGTGGCCAGCCACGATAGCCGCGCTGCCTCGTCTTGCAGTTCA
TTCAGGGCACCGGACAGGTCGGTCTTGACAAAAAGAACCGGGCGCCCCTGCGCTGACAGCCGGAACACGG
CGGCATCAGAGCAGCCGATTGTCTGTTGTGCCCAGTCATAGCCGAATAGCCTCTCCACCCAAGCGGCCGG
AGAACCTGCGTGCAATCCATCTTGTTCAATCATGCGAAACGATCCTCATCCTGTCTCTTGATCGATCTTT
GCAAAAGCCTAGGCCTCCAAAAAAGCCTCCTCACTACTTCTGGAATAGCTCAGAGGCCGGGCCTCGGCCT
CTGCATAAATAAAAAAAATTAGTCAGCCATGGGGCGGAGAATGGGCGGAACTGGGCGGAGTTAGGGGCGG
GATGGGCGGAGTTAGGGGCGGGACTATGGTTGCTGACTAATTGAGATGCTTGCTTTGCATACTTCTGCCT
GCTGGGGAGCCTGGGGACTTTCCACACCTGGTTGCTGACTAATTGAGATGCTTGCTTTGCATACTTCTGC
CTGCTGGGGAGCCTGGGGACTTTCCACACCCTAACTGACACACATTCCACAGCTGGTTCTTTCCGCCTCA
GGACTCTTCCTTTTTCAATAAATCAATCTAAAGTATATATGAGTAAACTTGGTCTGACAGTTACCAATGC
TTAATCAGTGAGGCACCTATCTCAGCGATCTGTCTATTTCGTTCATCCATAGTTGCCTGACTCCCCGTCG
TGTAGATAACTACGATACGGGAGGGCTTACCATCTGGCCCCAGTGCTGCAATGATACCGCGAGACCCACG
CTCACCGGCTCCAGATTTATCAGCAATAAACCAGCCAGCCGGAAGGGCCGAGCGCAGAAGTGGTCCTGCA
ACTTTATCCGCCTCCATCCAGTCTATTAATTGTTGCCGGGAAGCTAGAGTAAGTAGTTCGCCAGTTAATA
GTTTGCGCAACGTTGTTGCCATTGCTACAGGCATCGTGGTGTCACGCTCGTCGTTTGGTATGGCTTCATT
CAGCTCCGGTTCCCAACGATCAAGGCGAGTTACATGATCCCCCATGTTGTGCAAAAAAGCGGTTAGCTCC
TTCGGTCCTCCGATCGTTGTCAGAAGTAAGTTGGCCGCAGTGTTATCACTCATGGTTATGGCAGCACTGC
ATAATTCTCTTACTGTCATGCCATCCGTAAGATGCTTTTCTGTGACTGGTGAGTACTCAACCAAGTCATT
CTGAGAATAGTGTATGCGGCGACCGAGTTGCTCTTGCCCGGCGTCAATACGGGATAATACCGCGCCACAT
AGCAGAACTTTAAAAGTGCTCATCATTGGAAAACGTTCTTCGGGGCGAAAACTCTCAAGGATCTTACCGC
TGTTGAGATCCAGTTCGATGTAACCCACTCGTGCACCCAACTGATCTTCAGCATCTTTTACTTTCACCAG
CGTTTCTGGGTGAGCAAAAACAGGAAGGCAAAATGCCGCAAAAAAGGGAATAAGGGCGACACGGAAATGT
TGAATACTCATACTCTTCCTTTTTCAATATTATTGAAGCATTTATCAGGGTTATTGTCTCATGAGCGGAT
ACATATTTGAATGTATTTAGAAAAATAAACAAATAGGGGTTCCGCGCACATTTCCCCGAAAAGTGCCACC
TG
[124 nt withheld, positions 6373-6496]
C
[91 nt withheld, positions 6498-6588]
A
[49 nt withheld, positions 6590-6638]
CCTTTGACGTTGGAGTCCACGTTCTTT
[37 nt withheld, positions 6666-6702]
ACCCTATCTCGGTCTATTCTTTTGATTTATAAGGGATTTTGCCGATTTCGGCCTATTGGTTAAAAAATGA
GCTGATTTAACAAAAATTTAACGCGAATTTTAACAAAATATTAACGCTTACAATTTACG
